Addgene plasmid #193564: EGFP-nCLC
Purpose: Expresses human Clathrin Light Chain B (neuronal isoform) tagged with mEGFP in mammalian cells.
Depositing lab: Justin Taraska. Depositing organization: National Heart, Lung, and Blood Institute (NHLBI). Publication: A conformational switch in clathrin light chain regulates lattice structure and endocytosis at the plasma membrane of mammalian cells. Obashi K, Sochacki KA, Strub MP, Taraska JW. Nat Commun. 2023 Feb 9;14(1):732. doi: 10.1038/s41467-023-36304-7. PubMed 36759616.
Backbone
  Vector backbone: pEGFP-C1
  Backbone manufacturer: Clontech
  Total vector size (bp): 5325
  Vector type: Mammalian Expression
Growth in bacteria
  Bacterial resistance: Kanamycin, 50 μg/mL
  Growth temperature: 37°C
  Growth strain: DH5alpha
  Copy number: Unknown
Gene/Insert
  Gene/Insert name: Clathrin light chain B
  Species: H. sapiens (human)
  Insert size (bp): 687
  Mutation: Neuronal isoform
  GenBank ID: NM_007097.5
  Entrez Gene: CLTB (a.k.a. LCB)
  Promoter: CMV
  Tag / fusion protein: mEGFP (N terminal on backbone)
  Cloning method: Gibson Cloning
  Sequencing primers: 5′ CMV-F; 3′ SV40-pArev
Resource information
  A portion of this plasmid was derived from a plasmid made by: Addgene #79997
Terms and licenses: Academic/Nonprofit Terms; Industry Terms: Not Available to Industry
Depositor comments: Please visit https://doi.org/10.1101/2022.03.21.485138 for bioRxiv preprint.
How to cite: EGFP-nCLC was a gift from Justin Taraska (Addgene plasmid # 193564 ; http://n2t.net/addgene:193564 ; RRID:Addgene_193564)
