[The description below was written by a language model from this plasmid's Addgene catalogue record and pLannotate feature annotations shown in this document.]
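Description:
EGFP-nCLC is a 5,325 bp mammalian expression plasmid built on the Clontech pEGFP-C1 backbone that produces the neuronal isoform of human clathrin light chain B (CLTB) fused at its N terminus to monomeric EGFP. Transcription is driven by the human cytomegalovirus immediate early enhancer and promoter. The fluorescent protein coding sequence comes first (the automated annotation labels it as an EGFP variant, while the catalogue entry identifies it as mEGFP), followed after a short linker by the 687 bp CLTB open reading frame, which was inserted by Gibson assembly. An SV40 polyadenylation signal terminates the transcript; the small "large T antigen" fragment annotated just upstream of it is most likely a homology hit to the SV40-derived sequence around that signal rather than a functional coding element.

The rest of the plasmid is standard for this backbone. A high-copy ColE1/pUC-type origin supports replication in E. coli, and an f1 origin permits single-stranded DNA production. The Tn5 aminoglycoside phosphotransferase gene (NeoR/KanR) sits behind tandem bacterial (bla) and SV40 early promoters and ends with an HSV TK polyadenylation signal, so the same marker gives kanamycin resistance in bacteria and allows G418 selection of transfected mammalian cells. The short ble and bGH poly(A) fragments in the table appear to be vestigial or incidental matches.

The construct fluorescently labels clathrin light chain in mammalian cells. It was deposited with a study of how a conformational switch in clathrin light chain regulates lattice structure and endocytosis at the plasma membrane, and part of it derives from an earlier deposited plasmid.
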