Features (pLannotate 1.2.2; 14 found; start..end, strand, type, name):
     63..366     +  enhancer       CMV enhancer: human cytomegalovirus immediate early enhancer
    367..570     +  promoter       CMV promoter: human cytomegalovirus (CMV) immediate early promoter
    621..1301    +  CDS            (3-F)Tyr-EGFP: (3-F)Tyr-EGFP is a basic (constitutively fluorescent) green fluorescent protein published in 2004, derived from Aequorea victoria.
   1317..2003    +  CDS            CLTB: CLCB_HUMAN - Experimental evidence at protein level: Swiss-Prot protein existence level 1. Clathrin is the major protein of the polyhedral coat of coated pits and vesicles. From Homo sapiens (Human).
   2008..2092    +  CDS            large T antigen (fragment): large T antigen from SV40 (simian virus 40)
   2115..2236    +  polyA_signal   SV40 poly(A) signal: SV40 polyadenylation signal
   2270..2698    -  rep_origin     f1 ori (sequence partly withheld): f1 bacteriophage origin of replication; arrow indicates direction of (+) strand synthesis
   2725..2829    +  promoter       AmpR promoter: bla
   2831..3188    +  promoter       SV40 promoter: SV40 enhancer and early promoter
   3223..4017    +  CDS            NeoR/KanR: aminoglycoside phosphotransferase from Tn5; aph(3')-II (or nptII); confers resistance to neomycin, kanamycin, and G418 (Geneticin®)
   4038..4190    +  CDS            ble (fragment): BLE_KLEPN - Experimental evidence at protein level: Swiss-Prot protein existence level 1. Binding protein with a strong affinity to the bleomycin family of antibiotics. Binds to CL990; an antimitotic-antibiotic compound. From Klebsiella pneumoniae.
   4249..4296    +  polyA_signal   HSV TK poly(A) signal: herpes simplex virus thymidine kinase polyadenylation signal (Cole and Stacy, 1985)
   4387..4403    -  polyA_signal   bGH poly(A) signal (fragment): bovine growth hormone polyadenylation signal
   4625..5213    +  rep_origin     ori: high-copy-number ColE1/pMB1/pBR322/pUC origin of replication
>Addgene plasmid #193564 | EGFP-nCLC | addgene full sequence | sequence record 380161 | Addgene NGS Result
ATTAGTTATTAATAGTAATCAATTACGGGGTCATTAGTTCATAGCCCATATATGGAGTTCCGCGTTACAT
AACTTACGGTAAATGGCCCGCCTGGCTGACCGCCCAACGACCCCCGCCCATTGACGTCAATAATGACGTA
TGTTCCCATAGTAACGCCAATAGGGACTTTCCATTGACGTCAATGGGTGGAGTATTTACGGTAAACTGCC
CACTTGGCAGTACATCAAGTGTATCATATGCCAAGTACGCCCCCTATTGACGTCAATGACGGTAAATGGC
CCGCCTGGCATTATGCCCAGTACATGACCTTATGGGACTTTCCTACTTGGCAGTACATCTACGTATTAGT
CATCGCTATTACCATGGTGATGCGGTTTTGGCAGTACATCAATGGGCGTGGATAGCGGTTTGACTCACGG
GGATTTCCAAGTCTCCACCCCATTGACGTCAATGGGAGTTTGTTTTGGCACCAAAATCAACGGGACTTTC
CAAAATGTCGTAACAACTCCGCCCCATTGACGCAAATGGGCGGTAGGCGTGTACGGTGGGAGGTCTATAT
AAGCAGAGCTGGTTTAGTGAACCGTCAGATCCGCTAGCGCTACCGGTCGCCACCATGGTGAGCAAGGGCG
AGGAGCTGTTCACCGGGGTGGTGCCCATCCTGGTCGAGCTGGACGGCGACGTAAACGGCCACAAGTTCAG
CGTGTCCGGCGAGGGCGAGGGCGATGCCACCTACGGCAAGCTGACCCTGAAGTTCATCTGCACCACCGGC
AAGCTGCCCGTGCCCTGGCCCACCCTCGTGACCACCCTGACCTACGGCGTGCAGTGCTTCAGCCGCTACC
CCGACCACATGAAGCAGCACGACTTCTTCAAGTCCGCCATGCCCGAAGGCTACGTCCAGGAGCGCACCAT
CTTCTTCAAGGACGACGGCAACTACAAGACCCGCGCCGAGGTGAAGTTCGAGGGCGACACCCTGGTGAAC
CGCATCGAGCTGAAGGGCATCGACTTCAAGGAGGACGGCAACATCCTGGGGCACAAGCTGGAGTACAACT
ACAACAGCCACAACGTCTATATCATGGCCGACAAGCAGAAGAACGGCATCAAGGTGAACTTCAAGATCCG
CCACAACATCGAGGACGGCAGCGTGCAGCTCGCCGACCACTACCAGCAGAACACCCCCATCGGCGACGGC
CCCGTGCTGCTGCCCGACAACCACTACCTGAGCACCCAGTCCAAGCTGAGCAAAGACCCCAACGAGAAGC
GCGATCACATGGTCCTGCTGGAGTTCGTGACCGCCGCCGGCGGATCCGGAGGGTCTATGGCTGATGACTT
TGGCTTCTTCTCGTCGTCGGAGAGTGGTGCCCCGGAGGCGGCGGAGGAGGACCCGGCGGCCGCCTTCCTG
GCCCAGCAGGAGAGCGAGATTGCAGGCATAGAGAACGACGAGGGCTTCGGGGCACCTGCCGGCAGCCATG
CGGCCCCCGCACAGCCGGGCCCCACGAGTGGGGCTGGTTCTGAGGACATGGGGACCACAGTCAATGGAGA
TGTGTTTCAGGAGGCCAACGGTCCTGCTGATGGCTACGCAGCCATTGCCCAGGCTGACAGGCTGACCCAG
GAGCCTGAGAGCATCCGCAAGTGGCGAGAGGAGCAGAGGAAACGGCTGCAAGAGCTGGATGCTGCATCTA
AGGTCACGGAACAGGAATGGCGGGAGAAGGCCAAGAAGGACCTGGAGGAGTGGAACCAGCGCCAGAGTGA
ACAAGTAGAGAAGAACAAGATCAACAACCGGATCGCTGACAAAGCATTCTACCAGCAGCCAGATGCTGAT
ATCATCGGCTACGTGGCATCCGAGGAGGCTTTCGTGAAGGAATCCAAGGAGGAGACCCCAGGCACAGAGT
GGGAGAAGGTGGCCCAGCTATGTGACTTCAACCCCAAGAGCAGCAAGCAGTGCAAAGATGTGTCCCGCCT
GCGCTCGGTGCTCATGTCCCTGAAGCAGACGCCACTGTCCCGCTAACTGATCATAATCAGCCATACCACA
TTTGTAGAGGTTTTACTTGCTTTAAAAAACCTCCCACACCTCCCCCTGAACCTGAAACATAAAATGAATG
CAATTGTTGTTGTTAACTTGTTTATTGCAGCTTATAATGGTTACAAATAAAGCAATAGCATCACAAATTT
CACAAATAAAGCATTTTTTTCACTGCATTCTAGTTGTGGTTTGTCCAAACTCATCAATGTATCTTAACGC
GTAAATTGTAAGCGTTAATATTTTGTTAAAATTCGCGTTAAATTTTTGTTAAATCAGCTCATTTTTTAAC
CAATAGGCCGAAATCGGCAAAATCCCTTATAAATCAAAAGAATAGACCGAGATAGGGT
[37 nt withheld, positions 2369-2405]
AAAGAACGTGGACTCCAACGTCAAAGG
[49 nt withheld, positions 2433-2481]
T
[91 nt withheld, positions 2483-2573]
G
[124 nt withheld, positions 2575-2698]
CAGGTGGCACTTTTCGGGGAAATGTGCGCGGAACCCCTATTTGTTTATTTTTCTAAATACATTCAAATAT
GTATCCGCTCATGAGACAATAACCCTGATAAATGCTTCAATAATATTGAAAAAGGAAGAGTCCTGAGGCG
GAAAGAACCAGCTGTGGAATGTGTGTCAGTTAGGGTGTGGAAAGTCCCCAGGCTCCCCAGCAGGCAGAAG
TATGCAAAGCATGCATCTCAATTAGTCAGCAACCAGGTGTGGAAAGTCCCCAGGCTCCCCAGCAGGCAGA
AGTATGCAAAGCATGCATCTCAATTAGTCAGCAACCATAGTCCCGCCCCTAACTCCGCCCATCCCGCCCC
TAACTCCGCCCAGTTCCGCCCATTCTCCGCCCCATGGCTGACTAATTTTTTTTATTTATGCAGAGGCCGA
GGCCGCCTCGGCCTCTGAGCTATTCCAGAAGTAGTGAGGAGGCTTTTTTGGAGGCCTAGGCTTTTGCAAA
GATCGATCAAGAGACAGGATGAGGATCGTTTCGCATGATTGAACAAGATGGATTGCACGCAGGTTCTCCG
GCCGCTTGGGTGGAGAGGCTATTCGGCTATGACTGGGCACAACAGACAATCGGCTGCTCTGATGCCGCCG
TGTTCCGGCTGTCAGCGCAGGGGCGCCCGGTTCTTTTTGTCAAGACCGACCTGTCCGGTGCCCTGAATGA
ACTGCAAGACGAGGCAGCGCGGCTATCGTGGCTGGCCACGACGGGCGTTCCTTGCGCAGCTGTGCTCGAC
GTTGTCACTGAAGCGGGAAGGGACTGGCTGCTATTGGGCGAAGTGCCGGGGCAGGATCTCCTGTCATCTC
ACCTTGCTCCTGCCGAGAAAGTATCCATCATGGCTGATGCAATGCGGCGGCTGCATACGCTTGATCCGGC
TACCTGCCCATTCGACCACCAAGCGAAACATCGCATCGAGCGAGCACGTACTCGGATGGAAGCCGGTCTT
GTCGATCAGGATGATCTGGACGAAGAGCATCAGGGGCTCGCGCCAGCCGAACTGTTCGCCAGGCTCAAGG
CGAGCATGCCCGACGGCGAGGATCTCGTCGTGACCCATGGCGATGCCTGCTTGCCGAATATCATGGTGGA
AAATGGCCGCTTTTCTGGATTCATCGACTGTGGCCGGCTGGGTGTGGCGGACCGCTATCAGGACATAGCG
TTGGCTACCCGTGATATTGCTGAAGAGCTTGGCGGCGAATGGGCTGACCGCTTCCTCGTGCTTTACGGTA
TCGCCGCTCCCGATTCGCAGCGCATCGCCTTCTATCGCCTTCTTGACGAGTTCTTCTGAGCGGGACTCTG
GGGTTCGAAATGACCGACCAAGCGACGCCCAACCTGCCATCACGAGATTTCGATTCCACCGCCGCCTTCT
ATGAAAGGTTGGGCTTCGGAATCGTTTTCCGGGACGCCGGCTGGATGATCCTCCAGCGCGGGGATCTCAT
GCTGGAGTTCTTCGCCCACCCTAGGGGGAGGCTAACTGAAACACGGAAGGAGACAATACCGGAAGGAACC
CGCGCTATGACGGCAATAAAAAGACAGAATAAAACGCACGGTGTTGGGTCGTTTGTTCATAAACGCGGGG
TTCGGTCCCAGGGCTGGCACTCTGTCGATACCCCACCGAGACCCCATTGGGGCCAATACGCCCGCGTTTC
TTCCTTTTCCCCACCCCACCCCCCAAGTTCGGGTGAAGGCCCAGGGCTCGCAGCCAACGTCGGGGCGGCA
GGCCCTGCCATAGCCTCAGGTTACTCATATATACTTTAGATTGATTTAAAACTTCATTTTTAATTTAAAA
GGATCTAGGTGAAGATCCTTTTTGATAATCTCATGACCAAAATCCCTTAACGTGAGTTTTCGTTCCACTG
AGCGTCAGACCCCGTAGAAAAGATCAAAGGATCTTCTTGAGATCCTTTTTTTCTGCGCGTAATCTGCTGC
TTGCAAACAAAAAAACCACCGCTACCAGCGGTGGTTTGTTTGCCGGATCAAGAGCTACCAACTCTTTTTC
CGAAGGTAACTGGCTTCAGCAGAGCGCAGATACCAAATACTGTTCTTCTAGTGTAGCCGTAGTTAGGCCA
CCACTTCAAGAACTCTGTAGCACCGCCTACATACCTCGCTCTGCTAATCCTGTTACCAGTGGCTGCTGCC
AGTGGCGATAAGTCGTGTCTTACCGGGTTGGACTCAAGACGATAGTTACCGGATAAGGCGCAGCGGTCGG
GCTGAACGGGGGGTTCGTGCACACAGCCCAGCTTGGAGCGAACGACCTACACCGAACTGAGATACCTACA
GCGTGAGCTATGAGAAAGCGCCACGCTTCCCGAAGGGAGAAAGGCGGACAGGTATCCGGTAAGCGGCAGG
GTCGGAACAGGAGAGCGCACGAGGGAGCTTCCAGGGGGAAACGCCTGGTATCTTTATAGTCCTGTCGGGT
TTCGCCACCTCTGACTTGAGCGTCGATTTTTGTGATGCTCGTCAGGGGGGCGGAGCCTATGGAAAAACGC
CAGCAACGCGGCCTTTTTACGGTTCCTGGCCTTTTGCTGGCCTTTTGCTCACATGTTCTTTCCTGCGTTA
TCCCCTGATTCTGTGGATAACCGTATTACCGCCATGC
